>Addgene plasmid #97403 | SPDK3181 | addgene full sequence | sequence record 192889 | Addgene NGS Result
CTAGCCACCACCACCACCACCACGTGTGAATTACAGGTGACCAGCTCGAATTTCCCCGATCGTTCAAACA
TTTGGCAATAAAGTTTCTTAAGATTGAATCCTGTTGCCGGTCTTGCGATGATTATCATATAATTTCTGTT
GAATTACGTTAAGCATGTAATAATTAACATGTAATGCATGACGTTATTTATGAGATGGGTTTTTATGATT
AGAGTCCCGCAATTATACATTTAATACGCGATAGAAAACAAAATATAGCGCGCAAACTAGGATAAATTAT
CGCGCGCGGTGTCATCTATGTTACTAGATCGGGAATTAAACTATCAGTGTTTGACAGGATATATTGGCGG
GTAAACCTAAGAGAAAAGAGCGTTTATTAGAATAATCGGATATTTAAAAGGGCGTGAAAAGGTTTATCCG
TTCGTCCATTTGTATGTGCATGCCAACCACAGGGTTCCCCTCGGGATCAAAGTACTTTGATCCAACCCCT
CCGCTGCTATAGTGCAGTCGGCTTCTGACGTTCAGTGCAGCCGTCTTCTGAAAACGACATGTCGCACAAG
TCCTAAGTTACGCGACAGGCTGCCGCCCTGCCCTTTTCCTGGCGTTTTCTTGTCGCGTGTTTTAGTCGCA
TAAAGTAGAATACTTGCGACTAGAACCGGAGACATTACGCCATGAACAAGAGCGCCGCCGCTGGCCTGCT
GGGCTATGCCCGCGTCAGCACCGACGACCAGGACTTGACCAACCAACGGGCCGAACTGCACGCGGCCGGC
TGCACCAAGCTGTTTTCCGAGAAGATCACCGGCACCAGGCGCGACCGCCCGGAGCTGGCCAGGATGCTTG
ACCACCTACGCCCTGGCGACGTTGTGACAGTGACCAGGCTAGACCGCCTGGCCCGCAGCACCCGCGACCT
ACTGGACATTGCCGAGCGCATCCAGGAGGCCGGCGCGGGCCTGCGTAGCCTGGCAGAGCCGTGGGCCGAC
ACCACCACGCCGGCCGGCCGCATGGTGTTGACCGTGTTCGCCGGCATTGCCGAGTTCGAGCGTTCCCTAA
TCATCGACCGCACCCGGAGCGGGCGCGAGGCCGCCAAGGCCCGAGGCGTGAAGTTTGGCCCCCGCCCTAC
CCTCACCCCGGCACAGATCGCGCACGCCCGCGAGCTGATCGACCAGGAAGGCCGCACCGTGAAAGAGGCG
GCTGCACTGCTTGGCGTGCATCGCTCGACCCTGTACCGCGCACTTGAGCGCAGCGAGGAAGTGACGCCCA
CCGAGGCCAGGCGGCGCGGTGCCTTCCGTGAGGACGCATTGACCGAGGCCGACGCCCTGGCGGCCGCCGA
GAATGAACGCCAAGAGGAACAAGCATGAAACCGCACCAGGACGGCCAGGACGAACCGTTTTTCATTACCG
AAGAGATCGAGGCGGAGATGATCGCGGCCGGGTACGTGTTCGAGCCGCCCGCGCACGTCTCAACCGTGCG
GCTGCATGAAATCCTGGCCGGTTTGTCTGATGCCAAGCTGGCGGCCTGGCCGGCCAGCTTGGCCGCTGAA
GAAACCGAGCGCCGCCGTCTAAAAAGGTGATGTGTATTTGAGTAAAACAGCTTGCGTCATGCGGTCGCTG
CGTATATGATGCGATGAGTAAATAAACAAATACGCAAGGGGAACGCATGAAGGTTATCGCTGTACTTAAC
CAGAAAGGCGGGTCAGGCAAGACGACCATCGCAACCCATCTAGCCCGCGCCCTGCAACTCGCCGGGGCCG
ATGTTCTGTTAGTCGATTCCGATCCCCAGGGCAGTGCCCGCGATTGGGCGGCCGTGCGGGAAGATCAACC
GCTAACCGTTGTCGGCATCGACCGCCCGACGATTGACCGCGACGTGAAGGCCATCGGCCGGCGCGACTTC
GTAGTGATCGACGGAGCGCCCCAGGCGGCGGACTTGGCTGTGTCCGCGATCAAGGCAGCCGACTTCGTGC
TGATTCCGGTGCAGCCAAGCCCTTACGACATATGGGCCACCGCCGACCTGGTGGAGCTGGTTAAGCAGCG
CATTGAGGTCACGGATGGAAGGCTACAAGCGGCCTTTGTCGTGTCGCGGGCGATCAAAGGCACGCGCATC
GGCGGTGAGGTTGCCGAGGCGCTGGCCGGGTACGAGCTGCCCATTCTTGAGTCCCGTATCACGCAGCGCG
TGAGCTACCCAGGCACTGCCGCCGCCGGCACAACCGTTCTTGAATCAGAACCCGAGGGCGACGCTGCCCG
CGAGGTCCAGGCGCTGGCCGCTGAAATTAAATCAAAACTCATTTGAGTTAATGAGGTAAAGAGAAAATGA
GCAAAAGCACAAACACGCTAAGTGCCGGCCGTCCGAGCGCACGCAGCAGCAAGGCTGCAACGTTGGCCAG
CCTGGCAGACACGCCAGCCATGAAGCGGGTCAACTTTCAGTTGCCGGCGGAGGATCACACCAAGCTGAAG
ATGTACGCGGTACGCCAAGGCAAGACCATTACCGAGCTGCTATCTGAATACATCGCGCAGCTACCAGAGT
AAATGAGCAAATGAATAAATGAGTAGATGAATTTTAGCGGCTAAAGGAGGCGGCATGGAAAATCAAGAAC
AACCAGGCACCGACGCCGTGGAATGCCCCATGTGTGGAGGAACGGGCGGTTGGCCAGGCGTAAGCGGCTG
GGTTGCCTGCCGGCCCTGCAATGGCACTGGAACCCCCAAGCCCGAGGAATCGGCGTGAGCGGTCGCAAAC
CATCCGGCCCGGTACAAATCGGCGCGGCGCTGGGTGATGACCTGGTGGAGAAGTTGAAGGCCGCGCAGGC
CGCCCAGCGGCAACGCATCGAGGCAGAAGCACGCCCCGGTGAATCGTGGCAAGCGGCCGCTGATCGAATC
CGCAAAGAATCCCGGCAACCGCCGGCAGCCGGTGCGCCGTCGATTAGGAAGCCGCCCAAGGGCGACGAGC
AACCAGATTTTTTCGTTCCGATGCTCTATGACGTGGGCACCCGCGATAGTCGCAGCATCATGGACGTGGC
CGTTTTCCGTCTGTCGAAGCGTGACCGACGAGCTGGCGAGGTGATCCGCTACGAGCTTCCAGACGGGCAC
GTAGAGGTTTCCGCAGGGCCGGCCGGCATGGCCAGTGTGTGGGATTACGACCTGGTACTGATGGCGGTTT
CCCATCTAACCGAATCCATGAACCGATACCGGGAAGGGAAGGGAGACAAGCCCGGCCGCGTGTTCCGTCC
ACACGTTGCGGACGTACTCAAGTTCTGCCGGCGAGCCGATGGCGGAAAGCAGAAAGACGACCTGGTAGAA
ACCTGCATTCGGTTAAACACCACGCACGTTGCCATGCAGCGTACGAAGAAGGCCAAGAACGGCCGCCTGG
TGACGGTATCCGAGGGTGAAGCCTTGATTAGCCGCTACAAGATCGTAAAGAGCGAAACCGGGCGGCCGGA
GTACATCGAGATCGAGCTAGCTGATTGGATGTACCGCGAGATCACAGAAGGCAAGAACCCGGACGTGCTG
ACGGTTCACCCCGATTACTTTTTGATCGATCCCGGCATCGGCCGTTTTCTCTACCGCCTGGCACGCCGCG
CCGCAGGCAAGGCAGAAGCCAGATGGTTGTTCAAGACGATCTACGAACGCAGTGGCAGCGCCGGAGAGTT
CAAGAAGTTCTGTTTCACCGTGCGCAAGCTGATCGGGTCAAATGACCTGCCGGAGTACGATTTGAAGGAG
GAGGCGGGGCAGGCTGGCCCGATCCTAGTCATGCGCTACCGCAACCTGATCGAGGGCGAAGCATCCGCCG
GTTCCTAATGTACGGAGCAGATGCTAGGGCAAATTGCCCTAGCAGGGGAAAAAGGTCGAAAAGGTCTCTT
TCCTGTGGATAGCACGTACATTGGGAACCCAAAGCCGTACATTGGGAACCGGAACCCGTACATTGGGAAC
CCAAAGCCGTACATTGGGAACCGGTCACACATGTAAGTGACTGATATAAAAGAGAAAAAAGGCGATTTTT
CCGCCTAAAACTCTTTAAAACTTATTAAAACTCTTAAAACCCGCCTGGCCTGTGCATAACTGTCTGGCCA
GCGCACAGCCGAAGAGCTGCAAAAAGCGCCTACCCTTCGGTCGCTGCGCTCCCTACGCCCCGCCGCTTCG
CGTCGGCCTATCGCGGCCGCTGGCCGCTCAAAAATGGCTGGCCTACGGCCAGGCAATCTACCAGGGCGCG
GACAAGCCGCGCCGTCGCCACTCGACCGCCGGCGCCCACATCAAGGCACCCTGCCTCGCGCGTTTCGGTG
ATGACGGTGAAAACCTCTGACACATGCAGCTCCCGGAGACGGTCACAGCTTGTCTGTAAGCGGATGCCGG
GAGCAGACAAGCCCGTCAGGGCGCGTCAGCGGGTGTTGGCGGGTGTCGGGGCGCAGCCATGACCCAGTCA
CGTAGCGATAGCGGAGTGTATACTGGCTTAACTATGCGGCATCAGAGCAGATTGTACTGAGAGTGCACCA
TATGCGGTGTGAAATACCGCACAGATGCGTAAGGAGAAAATACCGCATCAGGCGCTCTTCCGCTTCCTCG
CTCACTGACTCGCTGCGCTCGGTCGTTCGGCTGCGGCGAGCGGTATCAGCTCACTCAAAGGCGGTAATAC
GGTTATCCACAGAATCAGGGGATAACGCAGGAAAGAACATGTGAGCAAAAGGCCAGCAAAAGGCCAGGAA
CCGTAAAAAGGCCGCGTTGCTGGCGTTTTTCCATAGGCTCCGCCCCCCTGACGAGCATCACAAAAATCGA
CGCTCAAGTCAGAGGTGGCGAAACCCGACAGGACTATAAAGATACCAGGCGTTTCCCCCTGGAAGCTCCC
TCGTGCGCTCTCCTGTTCCGACCCTGCCGCTTACCGGATACCTGTCCGCCTTTCTCCCTTCGGGAAGCGT
GGCGCTTTCTCATAGCTCACGCTGTAGGTATCTCAGTTCGGTGTAGGTCGTTCGCTCCAAGCTGGGCTGT
GTGCACGAACCCCCCGTTCAGCCCGACCGCTGCGCCTTATCCGGTAACTATCGTCTTGAGTCCAACCCGG
TAAGACACGACTTATCGCCACTGGCAGCAGCCACTGGTAACAGGATTAGCAGAGCGAGGTATGTAGGCGG
TGCTACAGAGTTCTTGAAGTGGTGGCCTAACTACGGCTACACTAGAAGGACAGTATTTGGTATCTGCGCT
CTGCTGAAGCCAGTTACCTTCGGAAAAAGAGTTGGTAGCTCTTGATCCGGCAAACAAACCACCGCTGGTA
GCGGTGGTTTTTTTGTTTGCAAGCAGCAGATTACGCGCAGAAAAAAAGGATCTCAAGAAGATCCTTTGAT
CTTTTCTACGGGGTCTGACGCTCAGTGGAACGAAAACTCACGTTAAGGGATTTTGGTCATGCATTCTAGG
TACTAAAACAATTCATCCAGTAAAATATAATATTTTATTTTCTCCCAATCAGGCTTGATCCCCAGTAAGT
CAAAAAATAGCTCGACATACTGTTCTTCCCCGATATCCTCCCTGATCGACCGGACGCAGAAGGCAATGTC
ATACCACTTGTCCGCCCTGCCGCTTCTCCCAAGATCAATAAAGCCACTTACTTTGCCATCTTTCACAAAG
ATGTTGCTGTCTCCCAGGTCGCCGTGGGAAAAGACAAGTTCCTCTTCGGGCTTTTCCGTCTTTAAAAAAT
CATACAGCTCGCGCGGATCTTTAAATGGAGTGTCTTCTTCCCAGTTTTCGCAATCCACATCGGCCAGATC
GTTATTCAGTAAGTAATCCAATTCGGCTAAGCGGCTGTCTAAGCTATTCGTATAGGGACAATCCGATATG
TCGATGGAGTGAAAGAGCCTGATGCACTCCGCATACAGCTCGATAATCTTTTCAGGGCTTTGTTCATCTT
CATACTCTTCCGAGCAAAGGACGCCATCGGCCTCACTCATGAGCAGATTGCTCCAGCCATCATGCCGTTC
AAAGTGCAGGACCTTTGGAACAGGCAGCTTTCCTTCCAGCCATAGCATCATGTCCTTTTCCCGTTCCACA
TCATAGGTGGTCCCTTTATACCGGCTGTCCGTCATTTTTAAATATAGGTTTTCATTTTCTCCCACCAGCT
TATATACCTTAGCAGGAGACATTCCTTCCGTATCTTTTACGCAGCGGTATTTTTCGATCAGTTTTTTCAA
TTCCGGTGATATTCTCATTTTAGCCATTTATTATTTCCTTCCTCTTTTCTACAGTATTTAAAGATACCCC
AAGAAGCTAATTATAACAAGACGAACTCCAATTCACTGTTCCTTGCATTCTAAAACCTTAAATACCAGAA
AACAGCTTTTTCAAAGTTGTTTTCAAAGTTGGCGTATAACATAGTATCGACGGAGCCGATTTTGAAACCG
CGGTGATCACAGGCAGCAACGCTCTGTCATCGTTACAATCAACATGCTACCCTCCGCGAGATCATCCGTG
TTTCAAACCCGGCAGCTTAGTTGCCGTTCTTCCGAATAGCATCGGTAACATGAGCAAAGTCTGCCGCCTT
ACAACGGCTCTCCCGCTGACGCCGTCCCGGACTGATGGGCTGCCTGTATCGAGTGGTGATTTTGTGCCGA
GCTGCCGGTCGGGGAGCTGTTGGCTGGCTGGTGGCAGGATATATTGTGGTGTAAACAAATTGACGCTTAG
ACAACTTAATAACACATTGCGGACGTTTTTAATGTACTGAATTAACGCCGAATTAATTCGGGGGATCTGG
ATTTTAGTACTGGATTTTGGTTTTAGGAATTAGAAATTTTATTGATAGAAGTATTTTACAAATACAAATA
CATACTAAGGGTTTCTTATATGCTCAACACATGAGCGAAACCCTATAGGAACCCTAATTCCCTTATCTGG
GAACTACTCACACATTATTATGGAGAAACTCGAGCTTGTCGATCGACAGATCCCGGTCGGCATCTACTCT
ATTTCTTTGCCCTCGGACGAGTGCTGGGGCGTCGGTTTCCACTATCGGCGAGTACTTCTACACAGCCATC
GGTCCAGACGGCCGCGCTTCTGCGGGCGATTTGTGTACGCCCGACAGTCCCGGCTCCGGATCGGACGATT
GCGTCGCATCGACCCTGCGCCCAAGCTGCATCATCGAAATTGCCGTCAACCAAGCTCTGATAGAGTTGGT
CAAGACCAATGCGGAGCATATACGCCCGGAGTCGTGGCGATCCTGCAAGCTCCGGATGCCTCCGCTCGAA
GTAGCGCGTCTGCTGCTCCATACAAGCCAACCACGGCCTCCAGAAGAAGATGTTGGCGACCTCGTATTGG
GAATCCCCGAACATCGCCTCGCTCCAGTCAATGACCGCTGTTATGCGGCCATTGTCCGTCAGGACATTGT
TGGAGCCGAAATCCGCGTGCACGAGGTGCCGGACTTCGGGGCAGTCCTCGGCCCAAAGCATCAGCTCATC
GAGAGCCTGCGCGACGGACGCACTGACGGTGTCGTCCATCACAGTTTGCCAGTGATACACATGGGGATCA
GCAATCGCGCATATGAAATCACGCCATGTAGTGTATTGACCGATTCCTTGCGGTCCGAATGGGCCGAACC
CGCTCGTCTGGCTAAGATCGGCCGCAGCGATCGCATCCATAGCCTCCGCGACCGGTTGTAGAACAGCGGG
CAGTTCGGTTTCAGGCAGGTCTTGCAACGTGACACCCTGTGAACGGCGGGAGATGCAATAGGTCAGGCTC
TCGCTAAACTCCCCAATGTCAAGCACTTCCGGAATCGGGAGCGCGGCCGATGCAAAGTGCCGATAAACAT
AACGATCTTTGTAGAAACCATCGGCGCAGCTATTTACCCGCAGGACATATCCACGCCCTCCTACATCGAA
GCTGAAAGCACGAGATTCTTCGCCCTCCGAGAGCTGCATCAGGTCGGAGACGCTGTCGAACTTTTCGATC
AGAAACTTCTCGACAGACGTCGCGGTGAGTTCAGGCTTTTTCATATCTCATTGCCCCCCGGATCTGCGAA
AGCTCGAGAGAGATAGATTTGTAGAGAGAGACTGGTGATTTCAGCGTGTCCTCTCCAAATGAAATGAACT
TCCTTATATAGAGGAAGGGTCTTGCGAAGGATAGTGGGATTGTGCGTCATCCCTTACGTCAGTGGAGATA
TCACATCAATCCACTTGCTTTGAAGACGTGGTTGGAACGTCTTCTTTTTCCACGATGCTCCTCGTGGGTG
GGGGTCCATCTTTGGGACCACTGTCGGCAGAGGCATCTTGAACGATAGCCTTTCCTTTATCGCAATGATG
GCATTTGTAGGTGCCACCTTCCTTTTCTACTGTCCTTTTGATGAAGTGACAGATAGCTGGGCAATGGAAT
CCGAGGAGGTTTCCCGATATTACCCTTTGTTGAAAAGTCTCAATAGCCCTTTGGTCTTCTGAGACTGTAT
CTTTGATATTCTTGGAGTAGACGAGAGTGTCGTGCTCCACCATGTTCACATCAATCCACTTGCTTTGAAG
ACGTGGTTGGAACGTCTTCTTTTTCCACGATGCTCCTCGTGGGTGGGGGTCCATCTTTGGGACCACTGTC
GGCAGAGGCATCTTGAACGATAGCCTTTCCTTTATCGCAATGATGGCATTTGTAGGTGCCACCTTCCTTT
TCTACTGTCCTTTTGATGAAGTGACAGATAGCTGGGCAATGGAATCCGAGGAGGTTTCCCGATATTACCC
TTTGTTGAAAAGTCTCAATAGCCCTTTGGTCTTCTGAGACTGTATCTTTGATATTCTTGGAGTAGACGAG
AGTGTCGTGCTCCACCATGTTGGGCCCGGCGCGCCGAATTCCCGGGGATCCGTCGAGGATCAGGATATTC
TTGTTTAAGATGTTGAACTCTATGGAGGTTTGTATGAACTGATGATCTAGGACCGGATAAGTTCCCTTCT
TCATAGCGAACTTATTCAAAGAATGTTTTGTGTATCATTCTTGTTACATTGTTATTAATGAAAAAATATT
ATTGGTCATTGGACTGAACACGAGTGTTAAATATGGACCAGGCCCCAAATAAGATCCATTGATATATGAA
TTAAATAACAAGAATAAATCGAGTCACCAAACCACTTGCCTTTTTTAACGAGACTTGTTCACCAACTTGA
TACAAAAGTCATTATCCTATGCAAATCAATAATCATACAAAAATATCCAATAACACTAAAAAATTAAAAG
AAATGGATAATTTCACAATATGTTATACGATAAAGAAGTTACTTTTCCAAGAAATTCACTGATTTTATAA
GCCCACTTGCATTAGATAAATGGCAAAAAAAAACAAAAAGGAAAAGAAATAAAGCACGAAGAATTCTAGA
AAATACGAAATACGCTTCAATGCAGTGGGACCCACGGTTCAATTATTGCCAATTTTCAGCTCCACCGTAT
ATTTAAAAAATAAAACGATAATGCTAAAAAAATATAAATCGTAACGATCGTTAAATCTCAACGGCTGGAT
CTTATGACGACCGTTAGAAATTGTGGTTGTCGACGAGTCAGTAATAAACGGCGTCAAAGTGGTTGCAGCC
GGCACACACGAGTCGTGTTTATCAACTCAAAGCACAAATACTTTTCCTCAACCTAAAAATAAGGCAATTA
GCCAAAAACAACTTTGCGTGTAAACAACGCTCAATACACGTGTCATTTTATTATTAGCTATTGCTTCACC
GCCTTAGCTTTCTCGTGACCTAGTCGTCCTCGTCTTTTCTTCTTCTTCTTCTATAAAACAATACCCAAAG
AGCTCTTCTTCTTCACAATTCAGATTTCAATTTCTCAAAATCTTAAAAACTTTCTCTCAATTCTCTCTAC
CGTGATCAAGGTAAATTTCTGTGTTCCTTATTCTCTCAAAATCTTCGATTTTGTTTTCGTTCGATCCCAA
TTTCGTATATGTTCTTTGGTTTAGATTCTGTTAATCTTAGATCGAAGACGATTTTCTGGGTTTGATCGTT
AGATATCATCTTAATTCTCGATTAGGGTTTCATAAATATCATCCGATTTGTTCAAATAATTTGAGTTTTG
TCGAATAATTACTCTTCGATTTGTGATTTCTATCTAGATCTGGTGTTAGTTTCTAGTTTGTGCGATCGAA
TTTGTCGATTAATCTGAGTTTTTCTGATTAACAGATGAAGCTTATGAAGGTACAGGAGGGTTTGTTCGTG
GTGGCTGTTTTCTACCTTGCTTATACGCAGCTAGTCAAGGGGCAACCTCGCAAGGAGTGCGGTACCATGG
AGGAGGACAACATGGCCATCATCAAGGAGTTCATGAGATTCAAGGTGCACATGGAGGGCAGCGTGAACGG
CCACGAGTTCGAGATCGAGGGCGAGGGCGAGGGCCACCCCTACGAGGGCACCCAGACCGCCAAGCTGAAG
GTGACCAAGGGCGGCCCCCTGCCCTTCGCCTGGGACATCCTGAGCCCCCAGTTCATGTACGGCAGCAAGG
CCTACGTGAAGCACCCCGCCGACATCCCCGACTACCTGAAGCTGAGCTTCCCCGAGGGCTTCACCTGGGA
GAGAGTGATGAACTTCGAGGACGGCGGCGTGGTGACCGTGACCCAGGACAGCAGCCTGCAGGACGGCGAG
TTCATCTACAAGGTGAAGCTGCTGGGCACCAACTTCCCCAGCGACGGCCCCGTGATGCAGAAGAAGACCA
TGGGCTGGGAGGCCAGCACCGAGAGAATGTACCCCGAGGACGGCGCCCTGAAGGGCGAGATCAACCAGAG
ACTGAAGCTGAAGGACGGCGGCCACTACGACGCCGAGGTGAAGACCACCTACAAGGCCAAGAAGCCCGTG
CAGCTGCCCGGCGCCTACAACGTGGACATCAAGCTGGACATCACCAGCCACAACGAGGACCATGACGAGC
TGTGAGTTAACATCTAAACG
Features (pLannotate 1.2.2; 17 found; start..end, strand, type, name):
      5..23      +  CDS            9xHis (fragment): 9xHis affinity tag
     58..310     +  terminator     NOS terminator: nopaline synthase terminator and poly(A) signal
    332..356     +  misc_feature   RB T-DNA repeat: right border repeat from nopaline C58 T-DNA
    696..1097    +  CDS            Y4CG_SINFN (fragment): Protein inferred from homology: Swiss-Prot protein existence level 3. From Sinorhizobium fredii (strain NBRC 101917 / NGR234).
   1657..2286    +  CDS            pVS1 StaA: stability protein from the Pseudomonas plasmid pVS1 (Heeb et al., 2000)
   2715..3788    +  CDS            pVS1 RepA: replication protein from the Pseudomonas plasmid pVS1 (Heeb et al., 2000)
   3854..4048    +  rep_origin     pVS1 oriV: origin of replication for the Pseudomonas plasmid pVS1 (Heeb et al., 2000)
   4251..4290    +  CDS            rop (fragment): Rop protein, which maintains plasmids at low copy number; rop
   4392..4532    +  misc_feature   bom: basis of mobility region from pBR322
   4718..5306    -  rep_origin     ori: high-copy-number ColE1/pMB1/pBR322/pUC origin of replication
   5393..6187    -  CDS            KanR: aminoglycoside phosphotransferase; aphA-3; confers resistance to kanamycin
   6612..6636    +  misc_feature   LB T-DNA repeat: left border repeat from nopaline C58 T-DNA
   6714..6888    -  polyA_signal   CaMV poly(A) signal: cauliflower mosaic virus polyadenylation signal
   6929..7954    -  CDS            HygR: hygromycin B phosphotransferase confers resistance to hygromycin
   8021..8697    -  promoter       CaMV 35S promoter (enhanced): cauliflower mosaic virus 35S promoter with a duplicated enhancer region
  10124..10216   +  CDS            WAK2 (fragment): WAK2_ARATH - Experimental evidence at protein level: Swiss-Prot protein existence level 1. Serine/threonine-protein kinase that may function as a signaling receptor of extracellular matrix component. Binding to pectin may have significance in the control of cell expansion, morphogenesis and development. From Arabidopsis thaliana (Mouse-ear cress).
  10217..10843   +  CDS            sfCherry (fragment): sfCherry is a basic (constitutively fluorescent) fluorescent protein published in 2013, derived from Discosoma sp.. It is reported to be a monomer.
