[The description below was written by a language model from this plasmid's Addgene catalogue record and pLannotate feature annotations shown in this document.]
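Description:
SPDK3181 is a plant binary vector built on the pCAMBIA1380 backbone for Agrobacterium-mediated expression of an endoplasmic reticulum-targeted sfCherry1-10 fragment. The backbone carries a high-copy ColE1/pBR322-type origin with the bom mobilisation region for propagation in E. coli. It also carries the pVS1 replication functions (oriV, RepA and the StaA stability protein), which allow stable maintenance in Agrobacterium. Bacterial selection is by kanamycin through an aphA-3-type KanR gene located outside the T-DNA.

Between the nopaline-type left and right border repeats lie two units. Next to the left border is a hygromycin phosphotransferase cassette, driven by an enhanced CaMV 35S promoter with a duplicated enhancer and ended by the CaMV poly(A) signal, which provides selection of transformed plant cells. The payload is annotated as a short fragment of Arabidopsis WAK2 joined directly to a partial sfCherry coding sequence. This layout is consistent with an N-terminal signal sequence serving as the catalogued ER-targeting element, fused to the large strand 1-10 portion of split superfolder Cherry. The open reading frame is followed, across the numbering origin of the circular map, by a fragmentary His-tag annotation and the NOS terminator just inside the right border. No promoter for this insert is annotated; roughly 1.4 kb upstream of the coding sequence has no assigned feature, and the record does not state what drives expression.

sfCherry1-10 is non-fluorescent by itself and regains fluorescence only when complemented by the small eleventh strand fused to another protein. According to the associated publication title, the split fluorescent protein system was used for spatiotemporal monitoring of Pseudomonas syringae effectors delivered through type III secretion.
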