Addgene plasmid #97403: SPDK3181
Purpose: binary construct of ER-targeted sfCherry1-10 for plant expression
Depositing lab: Savithramma Dinesh-Kumar. Depositing organization: University of California, Davis. Publication: Spatiotemporal Monitoring of Pseudomonas syringae Effectors via Type III Secretion Using Split Fluorescent Protein Fragments. Park E, Lee HY, Woo J, Choi D, Dinesh-Kumar SP. Plant Cell. 2017 Jul;29(7):1571-1584. doi: 10.1105/tpc.17.00047. Epub 2017 Jun 14. PubMed 28619883.
Backbone
  Vector backbone: pCAMBIA1380
  Vector type: Plant Expression
  Selectable markers: Hygromycin
Growth in bacteria
  Bacterial resistance: Kanamycin, 50 μg/mL
  Growth temperature: 37°C
  Growth strain: DH5alpha
  Copy number: High Copy
Gene/Insert
  Gene/Insert name: ER-sfCherry1-10
  Species: Synthetic
  Tag / fusion protein: ER target
Terms and licenses: Academic/Nonprofit Terms; Industry Terms: Not Available to Industry
How to cite: SPDK3181 was a gift from Savithramma Dinesh-Kumar (Addgene plasmid # 97403 ; http://n2t.net/addgene:97403 ; RRID:Addgene_97403)
